Addgene plasmid #188519: miniCMV eGFP hPGK BSD
Purpose: (Empty Backbone) Backbone for CRISPR activation (CRISPRa) isogenic PAM testing
Depositing lab: Isaac Hilton. Depositing organization: Rice University. Publication: Quantification of Genome Editing and Transcriptional Control Capabilities Reveals Hierarchies among Diverse CRISPR/Cas Systems in Human Cells. Escobar M, Li J, Patel A, Liu S, Xu Q, Hilton IB. ACS Synth Biol. 2022 Oct 21;11(10):3239-3250. doi: 10.1021/acssynbio.2c00156. Epub 2022 Sep 26. PubMed 36162812.
Backbone
  Vector backbone: LentiCRISPR v2
  Vector type: Mammalian Expression, Lentiviral
  Selectable markers: Blasticidin
  Tag / fusion protein: eGFP (C terminal on backbone)
Growth in bacteria
  Bacterial resistance: Ampicillin, 100 μg/mL
  Growth temperature: 37°C
  Growth strain: NEB Stable
  Copy number: High Copy
Gene/Insert
  Gene/Insert name: None
  Tag / fusion protein: eGFP (C terminal on backbone)
Terms and licenses: Academic/Nonprofit Terms; Industry Terms: Not Available to Industry
Depositor comments: Stbl3 is also a suitable growth strain.
How to cite: miniCMV eGFP hPGK BSD was a gift from Isaac Hilton (Addgene plasmid # 188519 ; http://n2t.net/addgene:188519 ; RRID:Addgene_188519)
