[The description below was written by a language model from this plasmid's Addgene catalogue record and pLannotate feature annotations shown in this document.]
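Description:
miniCMV eGFP hPGK BSD is a 9.4 kb third-generation-style, self-inactivating HIV-1 lentiviral transfer plasmid built on the LentiCRISPR v2 backbone and deposited as an empty backbone for CRISPR activation (CRISPRa) isogenic PAM testing. In bacteria it is maintained through a high-copy ColE1/pUC-type origin and selected with ampicillin via the β-lactamase gene. An f1 origin is also present. The backbone additionally carries an SV40 promoter/EM7-driven BleoR cassette with an SV40 poly(A) signal, located outside the viral region. The catalogue lists only blasticidin as the mammalian selectable marker.

The viral genome is transcribed from a CMV enhancer/promoter fused to a truncated 5' LTR. It includes the Ψ packaging signal with a gag fragment, the RRE for Rev-dependent nuclear export, the cPPT/CTS, a WPRE to enhance transcript expression, and a ΔU3 3' LTR followed by a bGH poly(A) signal. Between these elements sit two cassettes. The first is a minimal CMV promoter driving EGFP. The second is a human PGK promoter driving blasticidin S deaminase, which allows selection of stably transduced cells. A Streptococcus pyogenes gRNA scaffold remnant is annotated just upstream of the minimal CMV promoter, but no U6 promoter is annotated.

Because the minimal promoter alone should give little expression, EGFP serves as a readout for recruited transcriptional activators. The stated purpose implies that target sites with different PAMs are cloned upstream of the minimal promoter so that different CRISPR/Cas activators can be compared in an otherwise identical context. The record does not describe the cloning site or specify any target sequences.
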