Features (pLannotate 1.2.2; 32 found; start..end, strand, type, name):
    242..670     -  rep_origin     f1 ori (sequence partly withheld): f1 bacteriophage origin of replication; arrow indicates direction of (+) strand synthesis
    691..712     -  promoter       SV40 promoter (fragment): SV40 enhancer and early promoter
    716..940     -  polyA_signal   bGH poly(A) signal: bovine growth hormone polyadenylation signal
    972..1205    -  LTR            3' LTR (ΔU3): self-inactivating 3' long terminal repeat (LTR) from HIV-1
   1207..1226    -  misc_feature   cPPT/CTS (fragment): central polypurine tract and central termination sequence of HIV-1
   1277..1865    -  misc_feature   WPRE: woodchuck hepatitis virus posttranscriptional regulatory element
   1876..2274    -  CDS            BSD: blasticidin S deaminase; Aspergillus terreus BSD; confers resistance to blasticidin
   2285..2795    -  promoter       hPGK promoter: human phosphoglycerate kinase 1 promoter
   2805..3521    -  CDS            EGFP: EGFP is a basic (constitutively fluorescent) green fluorescent protein published in 1996, derived from Aequorea victoria. It is reported to be a rapidly-maturing weak dimer with moderate acid sensitivity.
   3545..3583    -  promoter       minimal CMV promoter: human cytomegalovirus (CMV) immediate early promoter
   3631..3706    -  misc_RNA       gRNA scaffold: guide RNA scaffold for the Streptococcus pyogenes CRISPR/Cas9 system
   3838..3955    -  misc_feature   cPPT/CTS: central polypurine tract and central termination sequence of HIV-1
   4005..4105    -  CDS            Rev (fragment): human immunodeficiency virus 1 (HIV-1) Rev protein; rev; enhances nuclear export of unspliced and incompletely spliced viral mRNAs
   4482..4715    -  misc_feature   RRE: The Rev response element (RRE) of HIV-1 allows for Rev-dependent mRNA export from the nucleus to the cytoplasm.
   4861..5224    -  CDS            HIV-1 gag (fragment): gag protein from human immunodeficiency virus 1; gag
   5208..5333    -  misc_feature   HIV-1 Ψ: packaging signal of human immunodeficiency virus type 1
   5380..5560    -  LTR            5' LTR (truncated): truncated 5' long terminal repeat (LTR) from HIV-1
   5578..5777    -  promoter       CMV promoter: human cytomegalovirus (CMV) immediate early promoter
   5778..6157    -  enhancer       CMV enhancer: human cytomegalovirus immediate early enhancer
   6312..6364    +  misc_feature   bom (fragment): basis of mobility region from pBR322
   6423..6527    +  promoter       AmpR promoter: bla
   6528..7388    +  CDS            AmpR: β-lactamase; bla; confers resistance to ampicillin, carbenicillin, and related antibiotics
   7559..8147    +  rep_origin     ori: high-copy-number ColE1/pMB1/pBR322/pUC origin of replication
   8330..8422    +  CDS            lacI (fragment): lac repressor; lacI; The lac repressor binds to the lac operator to inhibit transcription in E. coli. This inhibition can be relieved by adding lactose or isopropyl-β-D-thiogalactopyranoside (IPTG).
   8435..8456    +  protein_bind   CAP binding site: CAP binding activates transcription in the presence of cAMP. E. coli catabolite activator protein
   8471..8501    +  promoter       lac promoter: promoter for the E. coli lac operon
   8509..8525    +  protein_bind   lac operator: The lac repressor binds to the lac operator to inhibit transcription in E. coli. This inhibition can be relieved by adding lactose or isopropyl-β-D-thiogalactopyranoside (IPTG). lac repressor encoded by lacI
   8598..8719    -  polyA_signal   SV40 poly(A) signal: SV40 polyadenylation signal
   8714..8839    -  CDS            ble (fragment): BLE_KLEPN - Experimental evidence at protein level: Swiss-Prot protein existence level 1. Binding protein with a strong affinity to the bleomycin family of antibiotics. Binds to CL990; an antimitotic-antibiotic compound. From Klebsiella pneumoniae.
   8849..9223    -  CDS            BleoR: antibiotic-binding protein; Sh ble from Streptoalloteichus hindustanus; confers resistance to bleomycin, phleomycin, and Zeocin™
   9242..9289    -  promoter       EM7 promoter: synthetic bacterial promoter&nbsp
   9337..228     -  promoter       SV40 promoter (across the origin): SV40 enhancer and early promoter
>Addgene plasmid #188519 | miniCMV eGFP hPGK BSD | addgene full sequence | sequence record 373482 | Addgene NGS Result
GCCATGGGGCGGAGAATGGGCGGAACTGGGCGGAGTTAGGGGCGGGATGGGCGGAGTTAGGGGCGGGACT
ATGGTTGCTGACTAATTGAGATGCATGCTTTGCATACTTCTGCCTGCTGGGGAGCCTGGGGACTTTCCAC
ACCTGGTTGCTGACTAATTGAGATGCATGCTTTGCATACTTCTGCCTGCTGGGGAGCCTGGGGACTTTCC
ACACCCTAACTGACACACATTCCACAGAATTAATTCGCGTTAAATTTTTGTTAAATCAGCTCATTTTTTA
ACCAATAGGCCGAAATCGGCAAAATCCCTTATAAATCAAAAGAATAGACCGAGATAGGGT
[37 nt withheld, positions 341-377]
AAAGAACGTGGACTCCAACGTCAAAGG
[49 nt withheld, positions 405-453]
T
[91 nt withheld, positions 455-545]
G
[124 nt withheld, positions 547-670]
GGGGATACCCCCTAGAGCCCCAGCTGGTTCTTTCCGCCTCAGAAGCCATAGAGCCCACCGCATCCCCAGC
ATGCCTGCTATTGTCTTCCCAATCCTCCCCCTTGCTGTCCTGCCCCACCCCACCCCCCAGAATAGAATGA
CACCTACTCAGACAATGCGATGCAATTTCCTCATTTTATTAGGAAAGGACAGTGGGAGTGGCACCTTCCA
GGGTCAAGGAAGGCACGGGGGAGGGGCAAACAACAGATGGCTGGCAACTAGAAGGCACAGTCGAGGCTGA
TCAGCGGGTTTAAACGGGCCCTGCTAGAGATTTTCCACACTGACTAAAAGGGTCTGAGGGATCTCTAGTT
ACCAGAGTCACACAACAGACGGGCACACACTACTTGAAGCACTCAAGGCAAGCTTTATTGAGGCTTAAGC
AGTGGGTTCCCTAGTTAGCCAGAGAGCTCCCAGGCTCAGATCTGGTCTAACCAGAGAGACCCAGTACAAG
CAAAAAGCAGATCTTGTCTTCGTTGGGAGTGAATTAGCCCTTCCAGTCCCCCCTTTTCTTTTAAAAAGTG
GCTAAGATCTACAGCTGCCTTGTAAGTCATTGGTCTTAAAGTCGACGCGGGGAGGCGGCCCAAAGGGAGA
TCCGACTCGTCTGAGGGCGAAGGCGAAGACGCGGAAGAGGCCGCAGAGCCGGCAGCAGGCCGCGGGAAGG
AAGGTCCGCTGGATTGAGGGCCGAAGGGACGTAGCAGAAGGACGTCCCGCGCAGAATCCAGGTGGCAACA
CAGGCGAGCAGCCAAGGAAAGGACGATGATTTCCCCGACAACACCACGGAATTGTCAGTGCCCAACAGCC
GAGCCCCTGTCCAGCAGCGGGCAAGGCAGGCGGCGATGAGTTCCGCCGTGGCAATAGGGAGGGGGAAAGC
GAAAGTCCCGGAAAGGAGCTGACAGGTGGTGGCAATGCCCCAACCAGTGGGGGTTGCGTCAGCAAACACA
GTGCACACCACGCCACGTTGCCTGACAACGGGCCACAACTCCTCATAAAGAGACAGCAACCAGGATTTAT
ACAAGGAGGAGAAAATGAAAGCCATACGGGAAGCAATAGCATGATACAAAGGCATTAAAGCAGCGTATCC
ACATAGCGTAAAAGGAGCAACATAGTTAAGAATACCAGTCAATCTTTCACAAATTTTGTAATCCAGAGGT
TGATTGTCGAATCGATTAGCCCTCCCACACATAACCAGAGGGCAGCAATTCACGAATCCCAACTGCCGTC
GGCTGTCCATCACTGTCCTTCACTATGGCTTTGATCCCAGGATGCAGATCGAGAAGCACCTGTCGGCACC
GTCCGCAGGGGCTCAAGATGCCCCTGTTCTCATTTCCGATCGCGACGATACAAGTCAGGTTGCCAGCTGC
CGCAGCAGCAGCAGTGCCCAGCACCACGAGTTCTGCACAAGGTCCCCCAGTAAAATGATATACATTGACA
CCAGTGAAGATGCGGCCGTCGCTAGAGAGAGCTGCGCTGGCGACGCTGTAGTCTTCAGAGATGGGGATGC
TGTTGATTGTAGCCGTTGCTCTTTCAATGAGGGTGGATTCTTCTTGAGACAAAGGCTTGGCCATCCATGG
TGGCCTGGGGAGAGAGGTCGGTGATTCGGTCAACGAGGGAGCCGACTGCCGACGTGCGCTCCGGAGGCTT
GCAGAATGCGGAACACCGCGCGGGCAGGAACAGGGCCCACACTACCGCCCCACACCCCGCCTCCCGCACC
GCCCCTTCCCGGCCGCTGCTCTCGGCGCGCCCTGCTGAGCAGCCGCTATTGGCCACAGCCCATCGCGGTC
GGCGCGCTGCCATTGCTCCCTGGCGCTGTCCGTCTGCGAGGGTACTAGTGAGACGTGCGGCTTCCGTTTG
TCACGTCCGGCACGCCGCGAACCGCAAGGAACCTTCCCGACTTAGGGGCGGAGCAGGAAGCGTCGCCGGG
GGGCCCACAAGGGTAGCGGCGAAGATCCGGGTGACGCTGCGAACGGACGTGAAGAATGTGCGAGACCCAG
GGTCGGCGCCGCTGCGTTTCCCGGAACCACGCCCAGAGCAGCCGCGTCCCTGCGCAAACCCAGGGCTGCC
TTGGAAAAGGCGCAACCCCAACCCCGGATCCTCACTTGTACAGCTCGTCCATGCCGAGAGTGATCCCGGC
GGCGGTCACGAACTCCAGCAGGACCATGTGATCGCGCTTCTCGTTGGGGTCTTTGCTCAGGGCGGACTGG
GTGCTCAGGTAGTGGTTGTCGGGCAGCAGCACGGGGCCGTCGCCGATGGGGGTGTTCTGCTGGTAGTGGT
CGGCGAGCTGCACGCTGCCGTCCTCGATGTTGTGGCGGATCTTGAAGTTCACCTTGATGCCGTTCTTCTG
CTTGTCGGCCATGATATAGACGTTGTGGCTGTTGTAGTTGTACTCCAGCTTGTGCCCCAGGATGTTGCCG
TCCTCCTTGAAGTCGATGCCCTTCAGCTCGATGCGGTTCACCAGGGTGTCGCCCTCGAACTTCACCTCGG
CGCGGGTCTTGTAGTTGCCGTCGTCCTTGAAGAAGATGGTGCGCTCCTGGACGTAGCCTTCGGGCATGGC
GGACTTGAAGAAGTCGTGCTGCTTCATGTGGTCGGGGTAGCGGCTGAAGCACTGCACGCCGTAGGTCAGG
GTGGTCACGAGGGTGGGCCAGGGCACGGGCAGCTTGCCGGTGGTGCAGATGAACTTCAGGGTCAGCTTGC
CGTAGGTGGCATCGCCCTCGCCCTCGCCGGACACGCTGAACTTGTGGCCGTTTACGTCGCCGTCCAGCTC
GACCAGGATGGGCACCACCCCGGTGAACAGCTCCTCGCCCTTGCTCACCATGGTGGCAGCGCTCTAGAAC
CGGTAGCTCTGCTTATATAGGCCTCCCACCGTACACGCCTACCTCGCCTCGAGACTGTGGGGTGGAGGGG
ACGCTAGCGAATTCAAAAAAGCACCGACTCGGTGCCACTTTTTCAAGTTGATAACGGACTAGCCTTATTT
TAACTTGCTATTTCTAGCTCTAAAACAGAGACGTACAAAAAAGAGCAAGAAGCTAAAAAAGATTTAAAAA
TTATTTTTAGCGCAGTTAATGGAACACTAGTGATATCGGTACCTTAATTAACCAAACTGGATCTCTGCTG
TCCCTGTAATAAACCCGAAAATTTTGAATTTTTGTAATTTGTTTTTGTAATTCTTTAGTTTGTATGTCTG
TTGCTATTATGTCTACTATTCTTTCCCCTGCACTGTACCCCCCAATCCCCCCTTTTCTTTTAAAATTGTG
GATGAATACTGCCATTTGTCTGCAGAATTGGCGCACGCAGTGCCGATCCGTTCACTAATCGAATGGATCT
GTCTCTGTCTCTCTCTCCACCTTCTTCTTCTATTCCTTCGGGCCTGTCGGGTCCCCTCGGGGTTGGGAGG
TGGGTCTGAAACGATAATGGTGAATATCCCTGCCTAACTCTATTCACTATAGAAAGTACAGCAAAAACTA
TTCTTAAACCTACCAAGCCTCCTACTATCATTATGAATAATTTTATATACCACAGCCAATTTGTTATGTT
AAACCAATTCCACAAACTTGCCCATTTATCTAATTCCAATAATTCTTGTTCATTCTTTTCTTGCTGGTTT
TGCGATTCTTCAATTAAGGAGTGTATTAAGCTTGTGTAATTGTTAATTTCTCTGTCCCACTCCATCCAGG
TCGTGTGATTCCAAATCTGTTCCAGAGATTTATTACTCCAACTAGCATTCCAAGGCACAGCAGTGGTGCA
AATGAGTTTTCCAGAGCAACCCCAAATCCCCAGGAGCTGTTGATCCTTTAGGTATCTTTCCACAGCCAGG
ATTCTTGCCTGGAGCTGCTTGATGCCCCAGACTGTGAGTTGCAACAGATGCTGTTGCGCCTCAATAGCCC
TCAGCAAATTGTTCTGCTGCTGCACTATACCAGACAATAATTGTCTGGCCTGTACCGTCAGCGTCATTGA
CGCTGCGCCCATAGTGCTTCCTGCTGCTCCCAAGAACCCAAGGAACAAAGCTCCTATTCCCACTGCTCTT
TTTTCTCTCTGCACCACTCTTCTCTTTGCCTTGGTGGGTGCTACTCCTAATGGTTCAATTTTTACTACTT
TATATTTATATAATTCACTTCTCCAATTGTCCCTCATATCTCCTCCTCCAGGTCTGAAGATCAGCGGCCG
CTTGCTGTGCGGTGGTCTTACTTTTGTTTTGCTCTTCCTCTATCTTGTCTAAAGCTTCCTTGGTGTCTTT
TATCTCTATCCTTTGATGCACACAATAGAGGGTTGCTACTGTATTATATAATGATCTAAGTTCTTCTGAT
CCTGTCTGAAGGGATGGTTGTAGCTGTCCCAGTATTTGTCTACAGCCTTCTGATGTTTCTAACAGGCCAG
GATTAACTGCGAATCGTTCTAGCTCCCTGCTTGCCCATACTATATGTTTTAATTTATATTTTTTCTTTCC
CCCTGGCCTTAACCGAATTTTTTCCCATCGCGATCTAATTCTCCCCCGCTTAATACTGACGCTCTCGCAC
CCATCTCTCTCCTTCTAGCCTCCGCTAGTCAAAATTTTTGGCGTACTCACCAGTCGCCGCCCCTCGCCTC
TTGCCGTGCGCGCTTCAGCAAGCCGAGTCCTGCGTCGAGAGAGCTCCTCTGGTTTCCCTTTCGCTTTCAA
GTCCCTGTTCGGGCGCCACTGCTAGAGATTTTCCACACTGACTAAAAGGGTCTGAGGGATCTCTAGTTAC
CAGAGTCACACAACAGACGGGCACACACTACTTGAAGCACTCAAGGCAAGCTTTATTGAGGCTTAAGCAG
TGGGTTCCCTAGTTAGCCAGAGAGCTCCCAGGCTCAGATCTGGTCTAACCAGAGAGACCCAGTACAGGCA
AAACGCGCTGCTTATATAGACCTCCCACCGTACACGCCTACCGCCCATTTGCGTCAATGGGGCGGAGTTG
TTACGACATTTTGGAAAGTCCCGTTGATTTTGGTGCCAAAACAAACTCCCATTGACGTCAATGGGGTGGA
GACTTGGAAATCCCCGTGAGTCAAACCGCTATCCACGCCCATTGATGTACTGCCAAAACCGCATCACCAT
GGTAATAGCGATGACTAATACGTAGATGTACTGCCAAGTAGGAAAGTCCCATAAGGTCATGTACTGGGCA
TAATGCCAGGCGGGCCATTTACCGTCATTGACGTCAATAGGGGGCGTACTTGGCATATGATACACTTGAT
GTACTGCCAAGTGGGCAGTTTACCGTAAATACTCCACCCATTGACGTCAATGGAAAGTCCCTATTGGCGT
TACTATGGGAACATACGTCATTATTGACGTCAATGGGCGGGGGTCGTTGGGCGGTCAGCCAGGCGGGCCA
TTTACCGTAAGTTATGTAACGCGGAACTCCATATATGGGCTATGAACTAATGACCCCGTAATTGATTACT
ATTAATAACTAGTCAATAATCAATGTCAACGCGTATATCTGGCCCGTACATCGCGAAGCAGCGCAAAACG
CCTAACCCTAAGCAGATTCTTCATGCAATTGTCGGTCAAGCCTTGCCTTGTTGTAGCTTAAATTTTGCTC
GCGCACTACTCAGCGACCTCCAACACACAAGCAGGGAGCAGATACTGGCTTAACTATGCGGCATCAGAGC
AGATTGTACTGAGAGTGCACCATAGGGGATCGGGAGATCTCCCGATCCGTCGACGTCAGGTGGCACTTTT
CGGGGAAATGTGCGCGGAACCCCTATTTGTTTATTTTTCTAAATACATTCAAATATGTATCCGCTCATGA
GACAATAACCCTGATAAATGCTTCAATAATATTGAAAAAGGAAGAGTATGAGTATTCAACATTTCCGTGT
CGCCCTTATTCCCTTTTTTGCGGCATTTTGCCTTCCTGTTTTTGCTCACCCAGAAACGCTGGTGAAAGTA
AAAGATGCTGAAGATCAGTTGGGTGCACGAGTGGGTTACATCGAACTGGATCTCAACAGCGGTAAGATCC
TTGAGAGTTTTCGCCCCGAAGAACGTTTTCCAATGATGAGCACTTTTAAAGTTCTGCTATGTGGCGCGGT
ATTATCCCGTATTGACGCCGGGCAAGAGCAACTCGGTCGCCGCATACACTATTCTCAGAATGACTTGGTT
GAGTACTCACCAGTCACAGAAAAGCATCTTACGGATGGCATGACAGTAAGAGAATTATGCAGTGCTGCCA
TAACCATGAGTGATAACACTGCGGCCAACTTACTTCTGACAACGATCGGAGGACCGAAGGAGCTAACCGC
TTTTTTGCACAACATGGGGGATCATGTAACTCGCCTTGATCGTTGGGAACCGGAGCTGAATGAAGCCATA
CCAAACGACGAGCGTGACACCACGATGCCTGTAGCAATGGCAACAACGTTGCGCAAACTATTAACTGGCG
AACTACTTACTCTAGCTTCCCGGCAACAATTAATAGACTGGATGGAGGCGGATAAAGTTGCAGGACCACT
TCTGCGCTCGGCCCTTCCGGCTGGCTGGTTTATTGCTGATAAATCTGGAGCCGGTGAGCGTGGGTCTCGC
GGTATCATTGCAGCACTGGGGCCAGATGGTAAGCCCTCCCGTATCGTAGTTATCTACACGACGGGGAGTC
AGGCAACTATGGATGAACGAAATAGACAGATCGCTGAGATAGGTGCCTCACTGATTAAGCATTGGTAACT
GTCAGACCAAGTTTACTCATATATACTTTAGATTGATTTAAAACTTCATTTTTAATTTAAAAGGATCTAG
GTGAAGATCCTTTTTGATAATCTCATGACCAAAATCCCTTAACGTGAGTTTTCGTTCCACTGAGCGTCAG
ACCCCGTAGAAAAGATCAAAGGATCTTCTTGAGATCCTTTTTTTCTGCGCGTAATCTGCTGCTTGCAAAC
AAAAAAACCACCGCTACCAGCGGTGGTTTGTTTGCCGGATCAAGAGCTACCAACTCTTTTTCCGAAGGTA
ACTGGCTTCAGCAGAGCGCAGATACCAAATACTGTTCTTCTAGTGTAGCCGTAGTTAGGCCACCACTTCA
AGAACTCTGTAGCACCGCCTACATACCTCGCTCTGCTAATCCTGTTACCAGTGGCTGCTGCCAGTGGCGA
TAAGTCGTGTCTTACCGGGTTGGACTCAAGACGATAGTTACCGGATAAGGCGCAGCGGTCGGGCTGAACG
GGGGGTTCGTGCACACAGCCCAGCTTGGAGCGAACGACCTACACCGAACTGAGATACCTACAGCGTGAGC
TATGAGAAAGCGCCACGCTTCCCGAAGGGAGAAAGGCGGACAGGTATCCGGTAAGCGGCAGGGTCGGAAC
AGGAGAGCGCACGAGGGAGCTTCCAGGGGGAAACGCCTGGTATCTTTATAGTCCTGTCGGGTTTCGCCAC
CTCTGACTTGAGCGTCGATTTTTGTGATGCTCGTCAGGGGGGCGGAGCCTATGGAAAAACGCCAGCAACG
CGGCCTTTTTACGGTTCCTGGCCTTTTGCTGGCCTTTTGCTCACATGTTCTTTCCTGCGTTATCCCCTGA
TTCTGTGGATAACCGTATTACCGCCTTTGAGTGAGCTGATACCGCTCGCCGCAGCCGAACGACCGAGCGC
AGCGAGTCAGTGAGCGAGGAAGCGGAAGAGCGCCCAATACGCAAACCGCCTCTCCCCGCGCGTTGGCCGA
TTCATTAATGCAGCTGGCACGACAGGTTTCCCGACTGGAAAGCGGGCAGTGAGCGCAACGCAATTAATGT
GAGTTAGCTCACTCATTAGGCACCCCAGGCTTTACACTTTATGCTTCCGGCTCGTATGTTGTGTGGAATT
GTGAGCGGATAACAATTTCACACAGGAAACAGCTATGACCATGATTACGCCAAGCTCTAGCTAGAGGTCG
ACGGTATACAGACATGATAAGATACATTGATGAGTTTGGACAAACCACAACTAGAATGCAGTGAAAAAAA
TGCTTTATTTGTGAAATTTGTGATGCTATTGCTTTATTTGTAACCATTATAAGCTGCAATAAACAAGTTG
GGGTGGGCGAAGAACTCCAGCATGAGATCCCCGCGCTGGAGGATCATCCAGCCGGCGTCCCGGAAAACGA
TTCCGAAGCCCAACCTTTCATAGAAGGCGGCGGTGGAATCGAAATCTCGTAGCACGTGTCAGTCCTGCTC
CTCGGCCACGAAGTGCACGCAGTTGCCGGCCGGGTCGCGCAGGGCGAACTCCCGCCCCCACGGCTGCTCG
CCGATCTCGGTCATGGCCGGCCCGGAGGCGTCCCGGAAGTTCGTGGACACGACCTCCGACCACTCGGCGT
ACAGCTCGTCCAGGCCGCGCACCCACACCCAGGCCAGGGTGTTGTCCGGCACCACCTGGTCCTGGACCGC
GCTGATGAACAGGGTCACGTCGTCCCGGACCACACCGGCGAAGTCGTCCTCCACGAAGTCCCGGGAGAAC
CCGAGCCGGTCGGTCCAGAACTCGACCGCTCCGGCGACGTCGCGCGCGGTGAGCACCGGAACGGCACTGG
TCAACTTGGCCATGGTTTAGTTCCTCACCTTGTCGTATTATACTATGCCGATATACTATGCCGATGATTA
ATTGTCAACACGTGCTGATCAGATCCGAAAATGGATATACAAGCTCCCGGGAGCTTTTTGCAAAAGCCTA
GGCCTCCAAAAAAGCCTCCTCACTACTTCTGGAATAGCTCAGAGGCAGAGGCGGCCTCGGCCTCTGCATA
AATAAAAAAAATTAGTCA
